>Addgene plasmid #146853 | pAc5.1B-EGFP-HsTNRC6Biso1-del1395-1534_L | depositor full sequence | sequence record 289300 | Full Sequence
CTTCAAGGAATTAATTCTATATTCTAAAAACACAAATGATACTTCTAAAAAAAATCATGAATGGCATCAA
CTCTGAATCAAATCTTTGCAGATGCACCTACTTCTCATTTCCACTGTCACATCATTTTTCCAGATCTCGC
TGCCTGTTATGTGGCCCACAAACCAAGACACGTTTTATGGCCATTAAAGCTGGCTGATCGTCGCCAAACA
CCAAATACATATCAATATGTACATTCGAGAAAGAAGCGATCAAAGAAGCGTCTTCGGGCGAGTAGGAGAA
TGCGGAGGAGAAGGAGAACGAGCTGATCTAGTATCTCTCCACAATCCAATGCCAACTGACCAACTGGCCA
TATTCGGAGCAATTTGAAGCCAATTTCCATCGCCTGGCGATCGCTCCATTCTTGGCTATATGTTTTTCAC
CGTTCCCGGGGCCATTTTCAAAGACTCGTCGGTAAGATAAGATTGTGTCACTCGCTGTCTCTCTTCATTT
GTCGAAGAATGCTGAGGAATTTCGCGATGACGTCGGCGAGTATTTTGAAGAATGAGAATAATTTGTATTT
ATACGAAAATCAGTTAGTGGAATTTTCTACAAAAACATGTTATCTATAGATAATTTTGTTGCAAAATATG
TTGACTATGACAAAGATTGTATGTATATACCTTTAATGTATTCTCATTTTCTTATGTATTTATAATGGCA
ATGATGATACTGATGATATTTTAAGATGATGCCAGACCACAGGCTGATTTCTGCGTCTTTTGCCGAACGC
AGTGCATGTGCGGTTGTTGTTTTTTGGAATAGTTTCAATTTTCGGACTGTCCGCTTTGATTTCAGTTTCT
TGGCTTATTCAAAAAGCAAAGTAAAGCCAAAAAAGCGAGATGGCAATACCAAATGCGGCAAAACGGTAGT
GGAAGGAAAGGGGTGCGGGGCAGCGGAAGGAAGGGTGGGGCGGGGCGTGGCGGGGTCTGTGGCTGGGCGC
GACGTCACCGACGTTGGAGCCACTCCTTTGACCATGTGTGCGTGTGTGTATTATTCGTGTCTCGCCACTC
GCCGGTTGTTTTTTTCTTTTTATCTCGCTCTCTCTAGCGCCATCTCGTACGCATGCTCAACGCACCGCAT
GTTGCCGTGTCCTTTATGCGTCATTTTGGCTCGAAATAGGCAATTATTTAAACAAAGATTAGTCAACGAA
AACGCTAAAATAAATAAGTCTACAATATGGTTACTTATTGCCATGTGTGTGCAGCCAACGATAGCAACAA
AAGCAACAACACAGTGGCTTTCCCTCTTTCACTTTTTGTTTGCAAGCGCGTGCGAGCAAGACGGCACGAC
CGGCAAACGCAATTACGCTGACAAAGAGCAGACGAAGTTTTGGCCGAAAAACATCAAGGCGCCTGATACG
AATGCATTTGCAATAACAATTGCGATATTTAATATTGTTTATGAAGCTGTTTGACTTCAAAACACACAAA
AAAAAAAATAAAACAAATTATTTGAAAGAGAATTAGGAATCGGACAGCTTATCGTTACGGGCTAACAGCA
CACCGAGACGAAATAGCTTACCTGACGTCACAGCCTCTGGAAGAACTGCCGCCAAGCAGAGAGAGAGAGA
AAAAGAGGGAGAGCAGCTTAGACCGCATGTGCTTGTGTGTGAGGCGTCTCTCTCTTCGTCTCCTGTTTGC
GCAAACGCATAGACTGCACTGAGAAAATCGATTACCTATTTTTTATGAATGAATATTTGCACTATTACTA
TTCAAAACTATTAAGATAGCAATCACATTCAATAGCCAAATACTATACCACCTGAGCGATGCAACGAAAT
GATCAATTTGAGCAAAAATGCTGCATATTTAGGACGGCATCATTATAGAAATGCTTCTTGCTGTGTACTT
TTCTCTCGTCTGGCAGCTGTTTCGCCGTTATTGTTAAAACCGGCTTAAGTTAGGTGTGTTTTCTACGACT
AGTGATGCCCCTACTAGAAGATGTGTGTTGCACAAATGTCCCTGAATAACCAATTTGAAGTGCAGATAGC
AGTAAACGTAAGCTAATATGAATATTATTTAACTGTAATGTTTTAATATCGCTGGACATTACTAATAAAC
CCACTATAAACACATGTACATATGTATGTTTTGGCATACAATGAGTAGTTGGGGAAAAAATGTGTAAAAG
CACCGTGACCATCACAGCATAAAGATAACCAGCTGAAGTATCGAATATGAGTAACCCCCAAATTGAATCA
CATGCCGCAACTGATAGGACCCATGGAAGTACACTCTTCATGGCGATATACAAGACACACACAAGCACGA
ACACCCAGTTGCGGAGGAAATTCTCCGTAAATGAAAACCCAATCGGCGAACAATTCATACCCATATATGG
TAAAAGTTTTGAACGCGACTTGAGAGCGGAGAGCATTGCGGCTGATAAGGTTTTAGCGCTAAGCGGGCTT
TATAAAACGGGCTGCGGGACCAGTTTTCATATCACTACCGTTTGAGTTCTTGTGCTGTGTGGATACTCCT
CCCGACACAAAGCCGCTCCATCAGCCAGCAGTCGTCTAATCCAGAGACCCCGGATCGGGGTACCAACATG
GTGAGCAAGGGCGAGGAGCTGTTCACCGGGGTGGTGCCCATCCTGGTCGAGCTGGACGGCGACGTAAACG
GCCACAAGTTCAGCGTGTCCGGCGAGGGCGAGGGCGATGCCACCTACGGCAAGCTGACCCTGAAGTTCAT
CTGCACCACCGGCAAGCTGCCCGTGCCCTGGCCCACCCTCGTGACCACCCTGACCTACGGCGTGCAGTGC
TTCAGCCGCTACCCCGACCACATGAAGCAGCACGACTTCTTCAAGTCCGCCATGCCCGAAGGCTACGTCC
AGGAGCGCACCATCTTCTTCAAGGACGACGGCAACTACAAGACCCGCGCCGAGGTGAAGTTCGAGGGCGA
CACCCTGGTGAACCGCATCGAGCTGAAGGGCATCGACTTCAAGGAGGACGGCAACATCCTGGGGCACAAG
CTGGAGTACAACTACAACAGCCACAACGTCTATATCATGGCCGACAAGCAGAAGAACGGCATCAAGGTGA
ACTTCAAGATCCGCCACAACATCGAGGACGGCAGCGTGCAGCTCGCCGACCACTACCAGCAGAACACCCC
CATCGGCGACGGCCCCGTGCTGCTGCCCGACAACCACTACCTGAGCACCCAGTCCGCCCTGAGCAAAGAC
CCCAACGAGAAGCGCGATCACATGGTCCTGCTGGAGTTCGTGACCGCCGCCGGGATCACTCTCGGCATGG
ACGAGCTGTACAAGCCAAGCTTGATGAGAGAGAAGGAGCAAGAAAGGGAAGAACAGTTAATGGAAGACAA
GAAAAGGAAGAAAGAGGATAAAAAGAAAAAAGAAGCCACTCAGAAGGTCACGGAACAAAAAACCAAAGTG
CCCGAAGTGACGAAACCAAGTTTAAGCCAACCAACGGCCGCCAGCCCAATTGGCAGCTCTCCATCGCCAC
CAGTCAATGGTGGCAACAATGCCAAAAGGGTGGCAGTGCCGAACGGACAACCGCCAAGCGCCGCCCGCTA
CATGCCTCGGGAGGTGCCGCCGCGATTCCGTTGCCAGCAGGACCACAAAGTGTTACTAAAACGTGGGCAG
CCCCCTCCACCGTCCTGCATGCTCCTTGGGGGTGGGGCAGGGCCTCCTCCCTGCACAGCACCTGGAGCAA
ACCCAAACAACGCACAAGTGACAGGAGCGCTGCTGCAGAGTGAGAGTGGGACTGCGCCAGACTCAACCCT
TGGAGGTGCTGCTGCTTCAAATTATGCAAATTCCACTTGGGGCTCGGGAGCCTCCTCCAACAACGGCACC
TCCCCCAACCCAATTCACATCTGGGACAAGGTGATTGTAGACGGGTCTGACATGGAAGAGTGGCCTTGTA
TTGCCAGCAAAGACACTGAATCTTCTTCCGAAAACACCACCGATAACAACAGTGCCTCGAACCCTGGCTC
TGAGAAGAGCACTCTGCCAGGAAGCACCACTAGTAACAAAGGAAAAGGGAGCCAGTGCCAGTCTGCAAGT
TCTGGGAACGAATGTAATCTTGGGGTCTGGAAATCTGACCCTAAGGCTAAATCTGTTCAATCTTCCAACT
CTACTACAGAGAACAACAATGGACTAGGAAATTGGAGGAATGTGAGTGGTCAGGATAGAATTGGACCTGG
CTCTGGCTTCAGCAACTTTAACCCAAATAGCAACCCATCTGCCTGGCCAGCACTGGTCCAAGAAGGAACT
TCTAGGAAAGGGGCATTGGAAACAGATAATAGTAATTCCAGTGCACAGGTTAGCACAGTAGGTCAGACAT
CCAGGGAACAGCAGTCAAAGATGGAAAATGCGGGTGTTAATTTTGTTGTCTCTGGCAGAGAACAGGCTCA
AATTCATAACACTGATGGACCAAAAAATGGAAACACTAACTCCTTGAACTTAAGTTCACCAAACCCCATG
GAGAATAAGGGAATGCCCTTTGGAATGGGCTTGGGGAACACCTCCAGGAGCACTGATGCCCCTTCACAAA
GCACTGGAGATCGAAAGACTGGGAGTGTTGGATCTTGGGGTGCAGCTAGGGGGCCTTCTGGAACTGACAC
AGTCTCTGGACAAAGCAATTCTGGAAACAATGGGAACAATGGAAAAGAGAGAGAGGACTCCTGGAAAGGA
GCTTCTGTTCAGAAATCAACTGGGTCAAAAAATGACTCTTGGGACAACAATAACAGGTCTACGGGTGGGT
CCTGGAACTTTGGCCCCCAGGACTCTAATGACAACAAATGGGGTGAAGGGAACAAAATGACATCTGGGGT
CTCTCAGGGAGAATGGAAACAGCCGACTGGGTCTGATGAGTTGAAAATTGGAGAATGGAGTGGTCCAAAC
CAACCAAATTCTAGCACTGGAGCATGGGACAATCAAAAGGGCCACCCCCTCCCTGAAAACCAAGGCAATG
CCCAGGCTCCCTGTTGGGGAAGATCTTCCAGCTCCACAGGAAGTGAAGTTGGAGGTCAAAGCACTGGAAG
CAACCACAAAGCAGGAAGTAGTGACAGTCATAACTCTGGCCGTCGGTCGTACAGGCCCACACATCCTGAT
TGTCAGGCTGTCTTGCAGACTCTTTTGAGCCGAACTGATTTGGACCCCAGGGTGCTCTCAAACACTGGCT
GGGGCCAAACTCAAATTAAGCAGGACACAGTGTGGGACATTGAAGAGGTGCCAAGGCCTGAGGGGAAATC
TGACAAAGGAACTGAGGGGTGGGAGAGCGCTGCCACACAGACCAAGAACTCAGGGGGCTGGGGAGATGCA
CCCAGCCAAAGCAATCAAATGAAGTCTGGATGGGGGGAGCTCTCAGCCTCTACAGAGTGGAAAGACCCCA
AGAACACAGGAGGCTGGAATGACTACAAGAACAACAACTCTTCCAACTGGGGAGGAGGACGACCTGATGA
AAAGACACCTTCCTCTTGGAATGAGAATCCCAGCAAGGATCAGGGGTGGGGAGGTGGACGCCAGCCCAAT
CAAGGATGGTCTTCTGGAAAGAATGGTTGGGGGGAGGAAGTCGATCAGACAAAAAACAGCAATTGGGAAA
GTTCTGCAAGTAAACCTGTGTCTGGGTGGGGTGAAGGAGGGCAGAATGAAATCGGGACTTGGGGTAATGG
TGGCAATGCAAGCCTAGCTTCAAAAGGTGGGTGGGAGGATTGCAAAAGATCCCCAGCATGGAATGAGACG
GGCCGACAGCCCAATTCCTGGAATAAACAACACCAACAGCAGCAGCCCCCACAGCAGCCGCCGCCACCAC
AACCAGAGGCTTCTGGTTCGTGGGGAGGCCCACCCCCACCACCTCCAGGCAACGTTCGACCTTCCAATTC
CAGCTGGAGCAGCGGGCCACAGCCTGCAACACCTAAGGATGAGGAACCCAGTGGTTGGGAAGAGCCATCC
CCACAGTCAATTAGTCGGAAAATGGACATTGATGATGGCACTTCAGCATGGGGAGACCCTAACAGTTATA
ACTACAAGAATGTGAATCTGTGGGATAAGAATTCCCAAGGGGGCCCAGCACCTCGAGAACCAAACCTGCC
CACCCCAATGACCAGTAAATCGGCATCAGATTCCAAATCTATGCAAGACGGCTGGGGGGAGAGTGACGGG
CCAGTCACAGGAGCTCGCCATCCCAGCTGGGAAGAGGAGGAGGATGGAGGAGTCTGGAACACCACTGGCT
CTCAGGGCAGTGCTTCCTCCCACAACTCAGCAAGCTGGGGACAAGGAGGAAAGAAACAAATGAAGTGCTC
ACTCAAAGGAGGAAACAATGATTCATGGATGAATCCTCTTGCCAAACAGTTTTCAAATATGGGATTGCTG
AGTCAGACTGAAGATAATCCAAGCAGCAAAATGGATTTGTCTGTAGGAAGCCTTTCAGATAAAAAATTTG
ATGTGGACAAGCGAGCGATGAATCTCGGGGATTTTAATGATATCATGAGGAAGGATCGATCTGGGTTCCG
TCCACCTAATTCCAAAGACATGGGAACCACAGATAGTGGGCCTTATTTTGAGAAGGGCGGTAGTCATGGT
TTGTTTGGAAACAGCACAGCACAATCGAGAGGTCTGCACACACCCGTGCAGCCACTAAATTCTTCTCCCA
GTCTCCGGGCGCAAGTGCCTCCCCAGTTTATTTCCCCCCAGGTTTCTGCCTCAATGCTCAAGCAGTTTCC
CAACAGTGGCCTGAGTCCAGGTCTTTTCAATGTGGGGCCCCAGTTATCTCCTCAACAAATTGCCATGCTG
AGCCAGCTTCCACAAATTCCCCAGTTTCAGTTGGCATGTCAGCTTCTCTTGCAGCAGCAGCAACAGCAGC
AGTTGTTACAGAACCAGAGAAAGATTTCTCAAGCTGTACGCCAACAGCAAGAGCAGCAGCTGGCTCGAAT
GGTGAGTGCACTGCAGCAGCAGCAGCAGCAGCAGCAGAGGCAGCCAGGCATGAAGCACTCGCCCTCTCAT
CCTGTTGGGCCCAAGCCGCATCTGGACAACATGGTACCCAACGCATTGAATGTGGGGCTCCCAGACCTTC
AAACCAAAGGGCCAATACCTGGATATGGTTCTGGCTTCAGCTCTGGCGGCATGGACTATGGCATGGTTGG
TGGGAAGGAGGCTGGAACCGAGTCTCGCTTTAAACAGTGGACCTCCATGATGGAGGGGCTGCCCTCTGTA
GCCACACAGGAAGCCAATATGCACAAAAATGGCGCTATAGTGGCCCCTGGTAAAACCCGGGGAGGGTCAC
CGTACAACCAGTTTGATATCATCCCTGGTGACACACTGGGTGGCCATACGGGTCCTGCTGGTGATAGCTG
GTTACCTGCCAAATCTCCACCAACAAATAAAATCGGAAGTAAATCCAGCAATGCCAGTTGGCCTCCAGAA
TTCCAACCAGGAGTGCCATGGAAAGGTATCCAAAACATTGACCCTGAATCTGACCCCTATGTCACCCCAG
GAAGTCGTCCTAGTTACTGGCTGGTTCTTCACAATCTCACCCCACAGATTGATGGGTCAACCTTGAGAAC
GATCTGCATGCAGCATGGCCCACTGCTGACATTCCATCTGAATCTAACCCAGGGCACTGCCCTGATCCGA
TACAGCACCAAACAGGAGGCGGCCAAGGCCCAAACTGCACTGCACATGTGTGTGTTGGGAAACACTACCA
TCCTTGCTGAGTTTGCCACTGATGATGAAGTCAGCCGCTTTCTGGCACAAGCTCAGCCCCCTACACCTGC
AGCAACCCCAAGTGCGCCAGCTGCGGGGTGGCAGTCGCTGGAGACCGGCCAGAACCAGTCAGATCCCGTG
GGACCTGCTCTGAATCTTTTTGGTGGGTCCACTGGGCTCGGGCAGTGGAGCAGCAGCGCTGGTGGCAGCA
GCGGGGCCGATCTTGCTGGCGCTTCATTGTGGGGGCCCCCAAACTATTCTTCTAGCTTATGGGGAGTCCC
AACGGTGGAAGATCCCCATAGGATGGGCAGCCCTGCTCCTTTACTACCTGGTGACCTTCTGGGAGGAGGG
TCGGATTCAATCTGATCTAGAGGGCCCGCGGTTCGAAGGTAAGCCTATCCCTAACCCTCTCCTCGGTCTC
GATTCTACGCGTACCGGTCATCATCACCATCACCATTGAGTTTAAACCCGCTGATCAGCCTCGACTGTGC
CTTCTAAGGCCTGAGCTCGCTGATCAGCCTCGATCGAGGATCCAGACATGATAAGATACATTGATGAGTT
TGGACAAACCACAACTAGAATGCAGTGAAAAAAATGCTTTATTTGTGAAATTTGTGATGCTATTGCTTTA
TTTGTAACCATTATAAGCTGCAATAAACAAGTTAACAACAACAATTGCATTCATTTTATGTTTCAGGTTC
AGGGGGAGGTGTGGGAGGTTTTTTAAAGCAAGTAAAACCTCTACAAATGTGGTATGGCTGATTATGATCA
GTCGACCGATGCCCTTGAGAGCCTTCAACCCAGTCAGCTCCTTCCGGTGGGCGCGGGGCATGACTATCGT
CGCCGCACTTATGACTGTCTTCTTTATCATGCAACTCGTAGGACAGGTGCCGGCAGCGCTCTGGGTCATT
TTCGGCGAGGACCGCTTTCGCTGGAGCGCGACGATGATCGGCCTGTCGCTTGCGGTATTCGGAATCTTGC
ACGCCCTCGCTCAAGCCTTCGTCACTGGTCCCGCCACCAAACGTTTCGGCGAGAAGCAGGCCATTATCGC
CGGCATGGCGGCCGACGCGCTGGGCTACGTCTTGCTGGCGTTCGCGACGCGAGGCTGGATGGCCTTCCCC
ATTATGATTCTTCTCGCTTCCGGCGGCATCGGGATGCCCGCGTTGCAGGCCATGCTGTCCAGGCAGGTAG
ATGACGACCATCAGGGACAGCTTCAAGGATCGCTCGCGGCTCTTACCAGCCAGCAAAAGGCCAGGAACCG
TAAAAAGGCCGCGTTGCTGGCGTTTTTCCATAGGCTCCGCCCCCCTGACGAGCATCACAAAAATCGACGC
TCAAGTCAGAGGTGGCGAAACCCGACAGGACTATAAAGATACCAGGCGTTTCCCCCTGGAAGCTCCCTCG
TGCGCTCTCCTGTTCCGACCCTGCCGCTTACCGGATACCTGTCCGCCTTTCTCCCTTCGGGAAGCGTGGC
GCTTTCTCAATGCTCACGCTGTAGGTATCTCAGTTCGGTGTAGGTCGTTCGCTCCAAGCTGGGCTGTGTG
CACGAACCCCCCGTTCAGCCCGACCGCTGCGCCTTATCCGGTAACTATCGTCTTGAGTCCAACCCGGTAA
GACACGACTTATCGCCACTGGCAGCAGCCACTGGTAACAGGATTAGCAGAGCGAGGTATGTAGGCGGTGC
TACAGAGTTCTTGAAGTGGTGGCCTAACTACGGCTACACTAGAAGGACAGTATTTGGTATCTGCGCTCTG
CTGAAGCCAGTTACCTTCGGAAAAAGAGTTGGTAGCTCTTGATCCGGCAAACAAACCACCGCTGGTAGCG
GTGGTTTTTTTGTTTGCAAGCAGCAGATTACGCGCAGAAAAAAAGGATCTCAAGAAGATCCTTTGATCTT
TTCTACGGGGTCTGACGCTCAGTGGAACGAAAACTCACGTTAAGGGATTTTGGTCATGAGATTATCAAAA
AGGATCTTCACCTAGATCCTTTTAAATTAAAAATGAAGTTTTAAATCAATCTAAAGTATATATGAGTAAA
CTTGGTCTGACAGTTACCAATGCTTAATCAGTGAGGCACCTATCTCAGCGATCTGTCTATTTCGTTCATC
CATAGTTGCCTGACTCCCCGTCGTGTAGATAACTACGATACGGGAGGGCTTACCATCTGGCCCCAGTGCT
GCAATGATACCGCGAGACCCACGCTCACCGGCTCCAGATTTATCAGCAATAAACCAGCCAGCCGGAAGGG
CCGAGCGCAGAAGTGGTCCTGCAACTTTATCCGCCTCCATCCAGTCTATTAATTGTTGCCGGGAAGCTAG
AGTAAGTAGTTCGCCAGTTAATAGTTTGCGCAACGTTGTTGCCATTGCTGCAGGCATCGTGGTGTCACGC
TCGTCGTTTGGTATGGCTTCATTCAGCTCCGGTTCCCAACGATCAAGGCGAGTTACATGATCCCCCATGT
TGTGCAAAAAAGCGGTTAGCTCCTTCGGTCCTCCGATCGTTGTCAGAAGTAAGTTGGCCGCAGTGTTATC
ACTCATGGTTATGGCAGCACTGCATAATTCTCTTACTGTCATGCCATCCGTAAGATGCTTTTCTGTGACT
GGTGAGTACTCAACCAAGTCATTCTGAGAATAGTGTATGCGGCGACCGAGTTGCTCTTGCCCGGCGTCAA
CACGGGATAATACCGCGCCACATAGCAGAACTTTAAAAGTGCTCATCATTGGAAAACGTTCTTCGGGGCG
AAAACTCTCAAGGATCTTACCGCTGTTGAGATCCAGTTCGATGTAACCCACTCGTGCACCCAACTGATCT
TCAGCATCTTTTACTTTCACCAGCGTTTCTGGGTGAGCAAAAACAGGAAGGCAAAATGCCGCAAAAAAGG
GAATAAGGGCGACACGGAAATGTTGAATACTCATACTCTTCCTTTTTCAATATTATTGAAGCATTTATCA
GGGTTATTGTCTCATGAGCGGATACATATTTGAATGTATTTAGAAAAATAAACAAATAGGGGTTCCGCGC
ACATTTCCCCGAAAAGTGCCACCTGACGTCTAAGAAACCATTATTATCATGACATTAACCTATAAAAATA
GGCGTATCACGAGGCCCTTTCGT
Features (pLannotate 1.2.2; 10 found; start..end, strand, type, name):
     56..2568    +  promoter       Ac5 promoter: Drosophila melanogaster actin 5C promoter
   2588..3304    +  CDS            EGFP: EGFP is a basic (constitutively fluorescent) green fluorescent protein published in 1996, derived from Aequorea victoria. It is reported to be a rapidly-maturing weak dimer with moderate acid sensitivity.
   3314..8062    +  CDS            TNRC6B (fragment): TNR6B_HUMAN - Also known as KIAA1093. Experimental evidence at protein level: Swiss-Prot protein existence level 1. Plays a role in RNA-mediated gene silencing by both micro- RNAs (miRNAs) and short interfering RNAs (siRNAs) (PubMed:16289642, PubMed:19167051, PubMed:19304925, PubMed:32354837). Required for miRNA- dependent translational repression and siRNA-dependent endonucleolytic cleavage of complementary mRNAs by argonaute family proteins (PubMed:16289642, PubMed:19167051, PubMed:19304925, PubMed:32354837). As scaffolding protein associates with argonaute proteins bound to partially comple
   8088..8129    +  CDS            V5 tag: epitope tag from simian virus 5
   8229..8363    -  polyA_signal   SV40 poly(A) signal: SV40 polyadenylation signal
   8386..8470    -  CDS            large T antigen (fragment): large T antigen from SV40 (simian virus 40)
   8471..8941    +  CDS            TcR (fragment): tetracycline efflux protein; tet; confers resistance to tetracycline
   8985..9573    -  rep_origin     ori: high-copy-number ColE1/pMB1/pBR322/pUC origin of replication
   9744..10604   -  CDS            AmpR: β-lactamase; bla; confers resistance to ampicillin, carbenicillin, and related antibiotics
  10605..10709   -  promoter       AmpR promoter: bla
