[The description below was written by a language model from this plasmid's Addgene catalogue record and pLannotate feature annotations shown in this document.]
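Description:
pAc5.1B-EGFP-HsTNRC6Biso1-del1395-1534_L is an insect-cell expression plasmid of about 10.8 kb that produces a GFP-tagged deletion mutant of the human GW182-family protein TNRC6B. The catalogue lists the backbone as unknown, but the name and annotated features point to a pAc5.1-type vector. In bacteria it is maintained through a ColE1/pUC-type origin and selected with ampicillin via the β-lactamase gene and its native promoter. The repository nevertheless lists it as low copy. Short annotated fragments of a tetracycline resistance gene and SV40 large T antigen appear to be backbone remnants rather than functional elements, and no selectable marker for insect cells is annotated.

Expression is driven by the Drosophila melanogaster actin 5C promoter, a strong constitutive promoter commonly used in Drosophila cultured cells. It is followed by the EGFP coding sequence and then, a few bases downstream, the TNRC6B isoform 1 open reading frame, an arrangement consistent with an N-terminal EGFP fusion. The insert name indicates that residues 1395–1534 have been removed. A V5 epitope sequence lies downstream of the insert, though the record does not show whether it is read in frame with the fusion or preceded by a stop codon. An SV40 polyadenylation signal follows the cassette.

TNRC6B acts as a scaffold that associates with Argonaute proteins to mediate miRNA-dependent repression of target mRNAs. The plasmid comes from a study of PABPC1-binding sites in GW182 proteins and their role in miRNA-mediated silencing, so the deletion was presumably made to test the contribution of that region. The EGFP tag permits localisation or pull-down of the protein. The deposited sequence may be theoretical or only partly verified.
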