Addgene plasmid #146853: pAc5.1B-EGFP-HsTNRC6Biso1-del1395-1534_L
Purpose: Insect Expression of HsTNRC6Biso1-del1395-1534
Depositing lab: Elisa Izaurralde. Depositing organization: Max Planck Institute for Developmental Biology. Publication: Two PABPC1-binding sites in GW182 proteins promote miRNA-mediated gene silencing. Huntzinger E, Braun JE, Heimstädt S, Zekri L, Izaurralde E. EMBO J. 2010 Dec 15;29(24):4146-60. doi: 10.1038/emboj.2010.274 PubMed 21063388.
Backbone
  Vector backbone: Unknown
  Vector type: Insect Expression
Growth in bacteria
  Bacterial resistance: Ampicillin, 100 μg/mL
  Growth temperature: 37°C
  Growth strain: DH5alpha
  Copy number: Low Copy
Gene/Insert
  Gene/Insert name: HsTNRC6Biso1-del1395-1534
  Species: H. sapiens (human)
  Entrez Gene: TNRC6B (a.k.a. GDSBA)
  Cloning method: Unknown
Terms and licenses: Academic/Nonprofit Terms; Industry Terms: Not Available to Industry
Depositor comments: Plasmids from this collection were made available to the research community and donated after the lab closed. Please note that the sequence provided by the depositing laboratory may be theoretical/predicted or based on Sanger sequencing results. There may be discrepancies between sequencing results obtained by Addgene and the depositor sequence. If an Addgene verified sequence is not available, please contact before placing your order to request that our lab fully sequence the plasmid.
How to cite: pAc5.1B-EGFP-HsTNRC6Biso1-del1395-1534_L was a gift from Elisa Izaurralde (Addgene plasmid # 146853 ; http://n2t.net/addgene:146853 ; RRID:Addgene_146853)
